>Addgene plasmid #157566 | pD649-HAsp-NOTCH1(Trunc3)-COMP5AP-AviTag-9xHis | depositor full sequence | sequence record 304241 | Full Sequence
TTTCAATATTATTGAAGCATTTATCAGGGTTATTGTCTCATGAGCGGATACATATTTGAATGTATTTAGA
AAAATAAACAAATAGGGGTCAGTGTTACAACCAATTAACCAATTCTGAACATTATCGCGAGCCCATTTAT
ACCTGAATATGGCTCATAACACCCCTTGCTCATGACCAAAATCCCTTAACGTGAGTTACGCGCGCGTCGT
TCCACTGAGCGTCAGACCCCGTAGAAAAGATCAAAGGATCTTCTTGAGATCCTTTTTTTCTGCGCGTAAT
CTGCTGCTTGCAAACAAAAAAACCACCGCTACCAGCGGTGGTTTGTTTGCCGGATCAAGAGCTACCAACT
CTTTTTCCGAAGGTAACTGGCTTCAGCAGAGCGCAGATACCAAATACTGTTCTTCTAGTGTAGCCGTAGT
TAGCCCACCACTTCAAGAACTCTGTAGCACCGCCTACATACCTCGCTCTGCTAATCCTGTTACCAGTGGC
TGCTGCCAGTGGCGATAAGTCGTGTCTTACCGGGTTGGACTCAAGACGATAGTTACCGGATAAGGCGCAG
CGGTCGGGCTGAACGGGGGGTTCGTGCACACAGCCCAGCTTGGAGCGAACGACCTACACCGAACTGAGAT
ACCTACAGCGTGAGCTATGAGAAAGCGCCACGCTTCCCGAAGGGAGAAAGGCGGACAGGTATCCGGTAAG
CGGCAGGGTCGGAACAGGAGAGCGCACGAGGGAGCTTCCAGGGGGAAACGCCTGGTATCTTTATAGTCCT
GTCGGGTTTCGCCACCTCTGACTTGAGCGTCGATTTTTGTGATGCTCGTCAGGGGGGCGGAGCCTATGGA
AAAACGCCAGCAACGCGGCCTTTTTACGGTTCCTGGCCTTTTGCTGGCCTTTTGCTCACATGTTCTTTCC
TGCGTTATCCCCTGATTCTGTGGATAACCGTATTACCGCCTTTGAGTGAGCTGATACCGCTCGCCGCAGC
CGAACGACCGAGCGCAGCGAGTCAGTGAGCGAGGAAGCGGAAGGCGAGAGTAGGGAACTGCCAGGCATCA
AACTAAGCAGAAGGCCCCTGACGGATGGCCTTTTTGCGTTTCTACAAACTCTTTCTGTGTTGTAAAACGA
CGGCCAGTCTTAAGCTCGGGCCCCCTGGGCGGTTCTGATAACGAGTAATCGTTAATCCGCAAATAACGTA
AAAACCCGCTTCGGCGGGTTTTTTTATGGGGGGAGTTTAGGGAAAGAGCATTTGTCAGAATATTTAAGGG
CGCCTGTCACTTTGCTTGATATATGAGAATTATTTAACCTTATAAATGAGAAAAAAGCAACGCACTTTAA
ATAAGATACGTTGCTTTTTCGATTGATGAACACCTATAATTAAACTATTCATCTATTATTTATGATTTTT
TGTATATACAATATTTCTAGTTTGTTAAAGAGAATTAAGAAAATAAATCTCGAAAATAATAAAGGGAAAA
TCAGTTTTTGATATCAAAATTATACATGTCAACGATAATACAAAATATAATACAAACTATAAGATGTTAT
CAGTATTTATTATCATTTAGAATAAATTTTGTGTCGCCCTTAATTGTGAGCGGATAACAATTACGAGCTT
CATGCACAGTGGCGTTGACTCAATATTGGCCATTAGCCATATTATTCATTGGTTATATAGCATAAATCAA
TATTGGCTATTGGCCATTGCATACGTTGTATCTATATCATAATATGTACATTTATATTGGCTCATGTCCA
ATATGACCGCCATGTTGGCATTGATTATTGACTAGTTATTAATAGTAATCAATTACGGGGTCATTAGTTC
ATAGCCCATATATGGAGTTCCGCGTTACATAACTTACGGTAAATGGCCCGCCTGGCTGACCGCCCAACGA
CCCCCGCCCATTGACGTCAATAATGACGTATGTTCCCATAGTAACGCCAATAGGGACTTTCCATTGACGT
CAATGGGTGGAGTATTTACGGTAAACTGCCCACTTGGCAGTACATCAAGTGTATCATATGCCAAGTACGC
CCCCTATTGACGTCAATGACGGTAAATGGCCCGCCTGGCATTATGCCCAGTACATGACCTTATGGGACTT
TCCTACTTGGCAGTACATCTACGTATTAGTCATCGCTATTACCATGGTGATGCGGTTTTGGCAGTACATC
AATGGGCGTGGATAGCGGTTTGACTCACGGGGATTTCCAAGTCTCCACCCCATTGACGTCAATGGGAGTT
TGTTTTGGCACCAAAATCAACGGGACTTTCCAAAATGTCGTAACAACTCCGCCCCATTGACGCAAATGGG
CGGTAGGCGTGTACGGTGGGAGGTCTATATAAGCAGAGCTCGTTTAGTGAACCGTCAGATCGCCTGGAGA
CGCCATCCACGCTGTTTTGACCTCCATAGAAGACACCGGGACCGATCCAGCCTCCGCGGCCGGGAACGGT
GCATTGGAACGCGGATTCCCCGTGCCAAGAGTGACGTAAGTACCGCCTATAGAGTCTATAGGCCCACCCC
CTTGGCTTCGTTAGAACGCGGCTACAATTAATACATAACCTTATGTATCATACACATACGATTTAGGTGA
CACTATAGAATAACATCCACTTTGCCTTTCTCTCCACAGGTGTCCACTCCCAGGTCCAACTGCACCTCGG
TTCTATCGAAAACGCGCCTGCTAGCGCCACCATGAAGACCATCATTGCCCTGAGCTACATCTTCTGCCTG
GTGTTCGCTGCGGCCGCCGTTCTTGCTCCTTGTGCTCCATCTCCTTGCAGAAACGGCGGCGAGTGTAGAC
AGAGCGAGGACTACGAGAGCTTCAGCTGTGTGTGTCCAACAGGCTGGCAGGGCCAGACCTGCGAGGTGGA
CATCAATGAGTGTGTGCTGAGCCCTTGTAGACACGGCGCCAGCTGTCAGAATACCCACGGCGGCTATAGA
TGTCACTGTCAGGCCGGCTACAGCGGCAGAAACTGCGAGACAGACATCGACGACTGCAGACCCAATCCTT
GCCACAATGGCGGCAGCTGCACCGACGGAATCAATACCGCCTTCTGCGATTGCCTGCCTGGCTTCAGAGG
CACCTTCTGTGAAGAGGATATCAACGAGTGCGCCAGCGATCCCTGCAGAAATGGCGCCAATTGCACCGAC
TGCGTGGACAGCTACACCTGTACATGTCCTGCCGGCTTTAGCGGCATCCACTGCGAGAACAATACCCCTG
ACTGCACCGAGTCCAGCTGCTTTAATGGCGGAACCTGTGTGGACGGCATCAATTCCTTCACCTGTCTGTG
CCCACCTGGCTTTACCGGCAGCTACTGCCAGCACGATGTGAATGAGTGCGACAGCCAGCCTTGTCTGCAC
GGCGGAACTTGTCAGGATGGCTGCGGCTCCTACAGATGTACCTGTCCTCAGGGCTACACAGGCCCCAACT
GCCAGAATCTGGTGCATTGGTGCGATAGCAGCCCCTGCAAGAATGGCGGGAAGTGTTGGCAGACCCACAC
ACAGTACAGATGCGAGTGTCCTTCTGGCTGGACCGGCCTGTATTGTGATGTGCCTTCTGTGTCCTGCGAA
GTGGCCGCTCAAAGACAGGGTGTTGATGTGGCCAGACTGTGTCAGCATGGCGGCCTGTGTGTTGATGCCG
GCAATACCCATCACTGTCGGTGCCAGGCCGGATACACAGGCTCTTATTGCGAGGACCTGGTGGACGAGTG
TAGCCCAAGTCCTTGTCAGAATGGGGCCACCTGTACCGATTACCTCGGCGGCTACTCCTGTAAATGCGTG
GCCGGATATCACGGCGTGAACTGCAGCGAAGAGATCGACGAGTGCCTGTCTCACCCCTGTCAAAACGGCG
GGACATGCCTGGACCTGCCTAACACCTACAAGTGCAGCTGTCCTAGAGGAACCCAGGGCGTGCACTGCGA
AATCAACGTGGACGATTGCAACCCTCCTGTGGACCCCGTGTCCAGATCTCCCAAGTGCTTCAACAACGGC
ACATGCGTGGACCAAGTCGGCGGATACTCTTGCACATGCCCTCCAGGCTTTGTGGGCGAGAGATGTGAAG
GCGACGTGAACGAGTGTCTGAGCAACCCTTGTGACGCCAGAGGCACACAGAACTGCGTGCAGAGAGTGAA
CGACTTTCACTGCGAGTGCAGAGCCGGCCACACTGGGAGAAGATGCGAGAGCGTGATCAACGGCTGCAAG
GGCAAGCCCTGCAAAAACGGTGGAACATGCGCCGTGGCCTCTAATACCGCCAGGGGCTTTATCTGCAAGT
GCCCTGCTGGATTTGAGGGCGCCACATGCGAGAATGATGCCAGAACATGCGGCAGCCTGAGATGCCTTAA
CGGCGGCACCTGTATCAGCGGCCCTAGAAGCCCTACATGTCTGTGTCTGGGCCCTTTCACAGGCCCTGAG
TGCCAGTTTCCTGCCAGCTCTCCTTGTCTCGGCGGCAACCCATGTTACAACCAGGGCACCTGTGAACCCA
CCAGCGAGAGCCCCTTTTACAGATGCCTGTGTCCAGCCAAGTTCAACGGCCTGCTGTGCCACATCCTGGA
TTATAGCTTTGGCGGCGGAGCCGGCAGAGATATCCCTCCACCTCTGATTGAGGAAGCCTGCGAGCTGCCC
GAGTGTCAAGAGGATGCTGGCAACAAAGTGTGCAGCCTGCAGTGCAACAATCACGCCTGTGGATGGGATG
GCGGCGACTGCAGCCTGAACTTCAACGACCCTTGGAAGAACTGCACCCAGTCTCTGCAGTGCTGGAAGTA
CTTTAGCGACGGCCACTGCGACTCCCAGTGCAATTCTGCCGGATGCCTGTTCGACGGCTTCGATTGTCAG
CGAGCCGAGGGCCAGTGTAACCCTCTGTACGACCAGTACTGCAAGGACCACTTCTCCGATGGCCACTGTG
ACCAGGGATGTAATAGCGCCGAGTGCGAGTGGGATGGACTGGATTGTGCCGAGCACGTGCCAGAAAGACT
GGCTGCTGGAACACTGGTGGTGGTCGTGCTGATGCCTCCTGAGCAGCTGAGAAACAGCAGCTTCCACTTC
CTGCGCGAGCTGAGCAGAGTGCTGCACACCAATGTGGTGTTCAAGAGAGATGCCCACGGCCAGCAGATGA
TCTTCCCATATTACGGCAGAGAAGAGGAACTGCGGAAGCACCCTATCAAGAGAGCTGCTGAAGGCTGGGC
TGCCCCTGATGCTCTGCTTGGACAAGTGAAAGCTTCTCTGCTGCCTGGCGGAAGCGAAGGCGGAAGGCGT
AGAAGAGAACTGGACCCTATGGATGTGCGGGGCAGCATCGTGTACCTGGAAATCGACAACAGACAGTGCG
TGCAGGCCTCCAGCCAGTGTTTTCAGTCTGCAACCGATGTGGCCGCCTTTCTGGGAGCACTGGCTTCTCT
GGGAAGCCTGAACATCCCCTACAAGATCGAGGCCGTGCAGTCCGAGACAGTGGAACCTCCTCCTCCTGCT
CAACTGCATGGCGCGCCGGAAGATCAAGTTGATCCAAGATTGATTGATGGCAAGGGCGGATCTCTGGAGG
TGCTGTTCCAGGGACCAGGCGGAAGCGGCAATCCCGGCGGCGATCTGGCCCCCCAGATGCTGCGCGAGCT
GCAGGAGACCAATGCCGCCCTGCAGGACGTGCGCGAGCTGCTGCGCCACCGCGTGAAGGAGATCACCTTC
CTGAAGAACACCGTGATGGAGTGCGACGCCTGCGGTATGCAGCCCTCTAGAGGCTCCGGCTCCATCATCC
CAGTTGAGGAGGAGAACCCGGACTTCTGGAACCGCGAGGCAGCCGAGGCCCTGGGTGCCGCCAAGAAGCT
GCAGCCTGCACAGACAGCCGCCAAGAACCTCATCATCTTCCTGGGCGATGGGATGGGGGTGTCTACGGTG
ACAGCTGCCAGGATCCTAAAAGGGCAGAAGAAGGACAAACTGGGGCCTGAGATACCCCTGGCCATGGACC
GCTTCCCATATGTGGCTCTGTCCAAGACATACAATGTAGACAAACATGTGCCAGACAGTGGAGCCACAGC
CACGGCCTACCTGTGCGGGGTCAAGGGCAACTTCCAGACCATTGGCTTGAGTGCAGCCGCCCGCTTTAAC
CAGTGCAACACGACACGCGGCAACGAGGTCATCTCCGTGATGAATCGGGCCAAGAAAGCAGGGAAGTCAG
TGGGAGTGGTAACCACCACACGAGTGCAGCACGCCTCGCCAGCCGGCACCTACGCCCACACGGTGAACCG
CAACTGGTACTCGGACGCCGACGTGCCTGCCTCGGCCCGCCAGGAGGGGTGCCAGGACATCGCTACGCAG
CTCATCTCCAACATGGACATTGACGTGATCCTAGGTGGAGGCCGAAAGTACATGTTTCGCATGGGAACCC
CAGACCCTGAGTACCCAGATGACTACAGCCAAGGTGGGACCAGGCTGGACGGGAAGAATCTGGTGCAGGA
ATGGCTGGCGAAGCGCCAGGGTGCCCGGTATGTGTGGAACCGCACTGAGCTCATGCAGGCTTCCCTGGAC
CCGTCTGTGACCCATCTCATGGGTCTCTTTGAGCCTGGAGACATGAAATACGAGATCCACCGAGACTCCA
CACTGGACCCCTCCCTGATGGAGATGACAGAGGCTGCCCTGCGCCTGCTGAGCAGGAACCCCCGCGGCTT
CTTCCTCTTCGTGGAGGGTGGTCGCATCGACCATGGTCATCATGAAAGCAGGGCTTACCGGGCACTGACT
GAGACGATCATGTTCGACGACGCCATTGAGAGGGCGGGCCAGCTCACCAGCGAGGAGGACACGCTGAGCC
TCGTCACTGCCGACCACTCCCACGTCTTCTCCTTCGGAGGCTACCCCCTGCGAGGGAGCTCCATCTTCGG
GCTGGCCCCTGGCAAGGCCCGGGACAGGAAGGCCTACACGGTCCTCCTATACGGAAACGGTCCAGGCTAT
GTGCTCAAGGACGGCGCCCGGCCGGATGTTACCGAGAGCGAGAGCGGGAGCCCCGAGTATCGGCAGCAGT
CAGCAGTGCCCCTGGACGAAGAGACCCACGCAGGCGAGGACGTGGCGGTGTTCGCGCGCGGCCCGCAGGC
GCACCTGGTTCACGGCGTGCAGGAGCAGACCTTCATAGCGCACGTCATGGCCTTCGCCGCCTGCCTGGAG
CCCTACACCGCCTGCGACCTGGCGCCCCCCGCCGGCACCACCGACGCCGCGCACCCGGGTGGCGGAGGAC
TGAACGACATCTTCGAGGCTCAGAAAATCGAATGGCACGAACATCACCATCACCATCACCATCACCATTA
AGGCCGGCCTGTAGTCACTGGCACAACGCGTTACCCGGTAAGCCAATCGGGTATACACGGTCGTCATACT
GCAGACAGGGTTCTTCTACTTTGCAAGATAGTCTTGAGTAGTAAAATAAATAGATAGAGAAAATCAGCCT
CGACTGTGCCTTCTAGTTGCCAGCCATCTGTTGTTTGCCCCTCCCCCGTGCCTTCCTTGACCCTGGAAGG
TGCCACTCCCACTGTCCTTTCCTAATAAAATGAGGAAATTGCATCACAACACTCAACCCTATCTCGGTCT
ATTCTTTTGATTTATAAGGGATTTTGCCGATTTCGGCCTATTGGTTAAAAAATGAGCTGATTTAACAAAA
ATTTAACGCGAATTAATTCTGTGGAATGTGTGTCAGTTAGGGTGTGGAAAGTCCCCAGGCTCCCCAGCAG
GCAGAAGTATGCAAAGCATGCATCTCAATTAGTCAGCAACCAGGTGTGGAAAGTCCCCAGGCTCCCCAGC
AGGCAGAAGTATGCAAAGCATGCATCTCAATTAGTCAGCAACCATAGTCCCGCCCCTAACTCCGCCCATC
CCGCCCCTAACTCCGCCCAGTTCCGCCCATTCTCCGCCCCATGGCTGACTAATTTTTTTTATTTATGCAG
AGGCCGAGGCCGCCTCTGCCTCTGAGCTATTCCAGAAGTAGTGAGGAGGCTTTTTTGGAGGCCTAGGCTT
TTGCAAAAAGCTCCCGGGAGCTTGTATATCCATTTTCGGATCTGATCAGCACGTGTTGACAATTAATCAT
CGGCATAGTATATCGGCATAGTATAATACGACAAGGTGAGGAACTAAACCATGACCGAGTACAAGCCCAC
GGTGCGCCTCGCCACCCGCGACGACGTCCCCAGGGCCGTACGCACCCTCGCCGCCGCGTTCGCCGACTAC
CCCGCCACGCGCCACACCGTCGATCCGGACCGCCACATCGAGCGGGTCACCGAGCTGCAAGAACTCTTCC
TCACGCGCGTCGGGCTCGACATCGGCAAGGTGTGGGTCGCGGACGACGGCGCCGCGGTGGCGGTCTGGAC
CACGCCGGAGAGCGTCGAAGCGGGGGCGGTGTTCGCCGAGATCGGCCCGCGCATGGCCGAGTTGAGCGGT
TCCCGGCTGGCCGCGCAGCAACAGATGGAAGGCCTCCTGGCGCCGCACCGGCCCAAGGAGCCCGCGTGGT
TCCTGGCCACCGTCGGCGTCTCGCCCGACCACCAGGGCAAGGGTCTGGGCAGCGCCGTCGTGCTCCCCGG
AGTGGAGGCGGCCGAGCGCGCCGGGGTGCCCGCCTTCCTGGAGACATCCGCGCCCCGCAACCTCCCCTTC
TACGAGCGGCTCGGCTTCACCGTCACCGCCGACGTCGAGGTGCCCGAAGGACCGCGCACCTGGTGCATGA
CCCGCAAGCCCGGTGCCTGACACGTGCTACGAGATTTCGATTCCACCGCCGCCTTCTATGAAAGGTTGGG
CTTCGGAATCGTTTTCCGGGACGCCGGCTGGATGATCCTCCAGCGCGGGGATCTCATGCTGGAGTTCTTC
GCCCACCCCAACTTGTTTATTGCAGCTTATAATGGTTACAAATAAAGCAATAGCATCACAAATTTCACAA
ATAAAGCATTTTTTTCACTGCATTCTAGTTGTGGTTTGTCCAAACTCATCAATGTATCTTATCATGTCTG
TATACCGTCGACCTCTAGCTAGAGCTTGGCGTAATCATGGTCATTACCAATGCTTAATCAGTGAGGCACC
TATCTCAGCGATCTGTCTATTTCGTTCATCCATAGTTGCCTGACTCCCCGTCGTGTAGATAACTACGATA
CGGGAGGGCTTACCATCTGGCCCCAGCGCTGCGATGATACCGCGAGAACCACGCTCACCGGCTCCGGATT
TATCAGCAATAAACCAGCCAGCCGGAAGGGCCGAGCGCAGAAGTGGTCCTGCAACTTTATCCGCCTCCAT
CCAGTCTATTAATTGTTGCCGGGAAGCTAGAGTAAGTAGTTCGCCAGTTAATAGTTTGCGCAACGTTGTT
GCCATCGCTACAGGCATCGTGGTGTCACGCTCGTCGTTTGGTATGGCTTCATTCAGCTCCGGTTCCCAAC
GATCAAGGCGAGTTACATGATCCCCCATGTTGTGCAAAAAAGCGGTTAGCTCCTTCGGTCCTCCGATCGT
TGTCAGAAGTAAGTTGGCCGCAGTGTTATCACTCATGGTTATGGCAGCACTGCATAATTCTCTTACTGTC
ATGCCATCCGTAAGATGCTTTTCTGTGACTGGTGAGTACTCAACCAAGTCATTCTGAGAATAGTGTATGC
GGCGACCGAGTTGCTCTTGCCCGGCGTCAATACGGGATAATACCGCGCCACATAGCAGAACTTTAAAAGT
GCTCATCATTGGAAAACGTTCTTCGGGGCGAAAACTCTCAAGGATCTTACCGCTGTTGAGATCCAGTTCG
ATGTAACCCACTCGTGCACCCAACTGATCTTCAGCATCTTTTACTTTCACCAGCGTTTCTGGGTGAGCAA
AAACAGGAAGGCAAAATGCCGCAAAAAAGGGAATAAGGGCGACACGGAAATGTTGAATACTCATATTCTT
CCTT
Features (pLannotate 1.2.2; 24 found; start..end, strand, type, name):
    119..143     -  CDS            KanR (fragment): aminoglycoside phosphotransferase; aph(3')-Ia; confers resistance to kanamycin
    254..842     +  rep_origin     ori: high-copy-number ColE1/pMB1/pBR322/pUC origin of replication
   1067..1084    +  terminator     rrnB T2 terminator (fragment): transcription terminator T2 from the E. coli rrnB gene
   1109..1128    -  CDS            lacZα (fragment): LacZα fragment of β-galactosidase; lacZ fragment
   1584..1600    +  protein_bind   lac operator: The lac repressor binds to the lac operator to inhibit transcription in E. coli. This inhibition can be relieved by adding lactose or isopropyl-β-D-thiogalactopyranoside (IPTG). lac repressor encoded by lacI
   1843..2146    +  enhancer       CMV enhancer: human cytomegalovirus immediate early enhancer
   2147..2350    +  promoter       CMV promoter: human cytomegalovirus (CMV) immediate early promoter
   2486..2529    +  intron         CMV intron (fragment): modified intron A from human cytomegalovirus
   2581..2599    +  promoter       SP6 promoter: promoter for bacteriophage SP6 RNA polymerase
   2603..2640    +  CDS            IgH signal sequence (fragment): signal sequence from the mouse immunoglobulin heavy chain variable region
   3538..5469    +  CDS            NOTCH1 (fragment): NOTC1_HUMAN - Also known as TAN1. Experimental evidence at protein level: Swiss-Prot protein existence level 1. Functions as a receptor for membrane-bound ligands Jagged-1 (JAG1), Jagged-2 (JAG2) and Delta-1 (DLL1) to regulate cell-fate determination. Upon ligand activation through the released notch intracellular domain (NICD) it forms a transcriptional activator complex with RBPJ/RBPSUH and activates genes of the enhancer of split locus. Affects the implementation of differentiation, proliferation and apoptotic programs. Involved in angiogenesis; negatively regulates endothelial cell prolife
   5566..5745    +  CDS            Comp (fragment): COMP_RAT - Experimental evidence at protein level: Swiss-Prot protein existence level 1. May play a role in the structural integrity of cartilage via its interaction with other extracellular matrix proteins such as the collagens and fibronectin. Can mediate the interaction of chondrocytes with the cartilage extracellular matrix through interaction with cell surface integrin receptors. Could play a role in the pathogenesis of osteoarthritis. Potent suppressor of apoptosis in both primary chondrocytes and transformed cells. Suppresses apoptosis by blocking the activation of caspase-3 and by indu
   5733..7185    +  CDS            SEAP (fragment): secreted alkaline phosphatase from human placenta The natural enzyme has a C-terminal transmembrane sequence that is replaced by a GPI anchor.
   7210..7251    +  CDS            AviTag™ (fragment): peptide tag that allows for enzymatic biotinylation
   7255..7278    +  CDS            8xHis: 8xHis affinity tag
   7424..7535    +  polyA_signal   bGH poly(A) signal: bovine growth hormone polyadenylation signal
   7536..7644    +  rep_origin     f1 ori (fragment): f1 bacteriophage origin of replication; arrow indicates direction of (+) strand synthesis
   7658..7987    +  promoter       SV40 promoter: SV40 enhancer and early promoter
   8035..8082    +  promoter       EM7 promoter: synthetic bacterial promoter&nbsp
   8101..8700    +  CDS            PuroR (fragment): puromycin N-acetyltransferase; pac from Streptomyces; confers resistance to puromycin
   8710..8835    +  CDS            ble (fragment): BLE_KLEPN - Experimental evidence at protein level: Swiss-Prot protein existence level 1. Binding protein with a strong affinity to the bleomycin family of antibiotics. Binds to CL990; an antimitotic-antibiotic compound. From Klebsiella pneumoniae.
   8830..8951    +  polyA_signal   SV40 poly(A) signal: SV40 polyadenylation signal
   9004..9864    -  CDS            AmpR: β-lactamase; bla; confers resistance to ampicillin, carbenicillin, and related antibiotics
   9867..89      -  promoter       AmpR promoter (fragment) (across the origin): bla
