[The description below was written by a language model from this plasmid's Addgene catalogue record and pLannotate feature annotations shown in this document.]
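Description:
pD649-HAsp-NOTCH1(Trunc3)-COMP5AP-AviTag-9xHis is a mammalian expression plasmid of about 9.9 kb, built on the pD649 backbone, that produces a secreted, tagged fragment of the human NOTCH1 extracellular domain. It is propagated in E. coli at high copy from a ColE1/pUC-type origin with ampicillin selection (AmpR). The annotation also finds short remnants of KanR, lacZα, an f1 origin and a rrnB terminator, which appear to be backbone vestiges rather than functional parts. A second cassette places a puromycin N-acetyltransferase gene under SV40 early and bacterial EM7 promoters with an SV40 poly(A) signal, which would permit puromycin selection in mammalian cells. The depositor notes that some plasmids in this collection may carry an IS4-like transposase insertion upstream of the CMV promoter; none is annotated here.

The expression unit is driven by the CMV enhancer/promoter followed by a CMV intron A fragment. An SP6 promoter sits just upstream of the coding region and also serves as a sequencing primer site. The name indicates an HA signal peptide, although the annotation tool labels a short match in this region as an IgH signal sequence fragment. The leader directs secretion of a 2.7 kb partial NOTCH1 ectodomain ("Trunc3"), cloned between retained NotI and AscI sites; the exact residues covered are not stated, and only part of the insert is annotated as NOTCH1. It is fused C-terminally to the coiled-coil region of rat COMP, which pentamerises the protein, then to placental alkaline phosphatase as an enzymatic reporter, an AviTag for site-specific biotinylation and a polyhistidine tag for purification, ending in a bGH poly(A) signal. Such multimerised, AP-tagged ectodomains raise avidity and allow colorimetric detection of weak extracellular interactions, consistent with its origin in a human cell-surface interactome screen.
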