Addgene plasmid #157566: pD649-HAsp-NOTCH1(Trunc3)-COMP5AP-AviTag-9xHis
Purpose: Mammalian expression of cell-surface protein partial extracellular domain fused to COMP5AP-AviTag-9xHis. Protein is secreted from cells.
Depositing lab: Chris Garcia. Depositing organization: Stanford University. Publication: A Human IgSF Cell-Surface Interactome Reveals a Complex Network of Protein-Protein Interactions. Wojtowicz WM, Vielmetter J, Fernandes RA, Siepe DH, Eastman CL, Chisholm GB, Cox S, Klock H, Anderson PW, Rue SM, Miller JJ, Glaser SM, Bragstad ML, Vance J, Lam AW, Lesley SA, Zinn K, Garcia KC. Cell. 2020 Aug 20;182(4):1027-1043.e17. doi: 10.1016/j.cell.2020.07.025. PubMed 32822567.
Backbone
  Vector backbone: pD649
  Backbone size w/o insert (bp): 7153
  Vector type: Mammalian Expression
Growth in bacteria
  Bacterial resistance: Ampicillin, 100 μg/mL
  Growth temperature: 37°C
  Growth strain: DH5alpha
  Copy number: High Copy
Gene/Insert
  Gene/Insert name: NOTCH1 (alt name: NOTC1)
  Species: H. sapiens (human)
  Insert size (bp): 2721
  Entrez Gene: NOTCH1 (a.k.a. AOS5, AOVD1, TAN1, hN1)
  Promoter: CMV/SP6
  Tag / fusion protein: COMP5AP-AviTag-9xHis (C terminal on backbone)
  Cloning method: Restriction Enzyme; 5′ cloning site GCGGCCGC (not destroyed); 3′ cloning site GGCGCGCC (not destroyed)
  Sequencing primers: 5′ ATTTAGGTGACACTATAG; 3′ CGTCGCACTCCATCACGGTG
Resource information
  A portion of this plasmid was derived from a plasmid made by: synthesis by ThermoFisher
Terms and licenses: Academic/Nonprofit Terms; Industry Terms: Not Available to Industry
Depositor comments: Some plasmids in this collection may have an IS4-like element ISVsa5 family transposase upstream of the CMV promoter.
How to cite: pD649-HAsp-NOTCH1(Trunc3)-COMP5AP-AviTag-9xHis was a gift from Chris Garcia (Addgene plasmid # 157566 ; http://n2t.net/addgene:157566 ; RRID:Addgene_157566)
