>Addgene plasmid #157566 | pD649-HAsp-NOTCH1(Trunc3)-COMP5AP-AviTag-9xHis | depositor partial sequence | sequence record 304242 | insert (extracellular domain truncation)
GTTCTTGCTCCTTGTGCTCCATCTCCTTGCAGAAACGGCGGCGAGTGTAGACAGAGCGAGGACTACGAGA
GCTTCAGCTGTGTGTGTCCAACAGGCTGGCAGGGCCAGACCTGCGAGGTGGACATCAATGAGTGTGTGCT
GAGCCCTTGTAGACACGGCGCCAGCTGTCAGAATACCCACGGCGGCTATAGATGTCACTGTCAGGCCGGC
TACAGCGGCAGAAACTGCGAGACAGACATCGACGACTGCAGACCCAATCCTTGCCACAATGGCGGCAGCT
GCACCGACGGAATCAATACCGCCTTCTGCGATTGCCTGCCTGGCTTCAGAGGCACCTTCTGTGAAGAGGA
TATCAACGAGTGCGCCAGCGATCCCTGCAGAAATGGCGCCAATTGCACCGACTGCGTGGACAGCTACACC
TGTACATGTCCTGCCGGCTTTAGCGGCATCCACTGCGAGAACAATACCCCTGACTGCACCGAGTCCAGCT
GCTTTAATGGCGGAACCTGTGTGGACGGCATCAATTCCTTCACCTGTCTGTGCCCACCTGGCTTTACCGG
CAGCTACTGCCAGCACGATGTGAATGAGTGCGACAGCCAGCCTTGTCTGCACGGCGGAACTTGTCAGGAT
GGCTGCGGCTCCTACAGATGTACCTGTCCTCAGGGCTACACAGGCCCCAACTGCCAGAATCTGGTGCATT
GGTGCGATAGCAGCCCCTGCAAGAATGGCGGGAAGTGTTGGCAGACCCACACACAGTACAGATGCGAGTG
TCCTTCTGGCTGGACCGGCCTGTATTGTGATGTGCCTTCTGTGTCCTGCGAAGTGGCCGCTCAAAGACAG
GGTGTTGATGTGGCCAGACTGTGTCAGCATGGCGGCCTGTGTGTTGATGCCGGCAATACCCATCACTGTC
GGTGCCAGGCCGGATACACAGGCTCTTATTGCGAGGACCTGGTGGACGAGTGTAGCCCAAGTCCTTGTCA
GAATGGGGCCACCTGTACCGATTACCTCGGCGGCTACTCCTGTAAATGCGTGGCCGGATATCACGGCGTG
AACTGCAGCGAAGAGATCGACGAGTGCCTGTCTCACCCCTGTCAAAACGGCGGGACATGCCTGGACCTGC
CTAACACCTACAAGTGCAGCTGTCCTAGAGGAACCCAGGGCGTGCACTGCGAAATCAACGTGGACGATTG
CAACCCTCCTGTGGACCCCGTGTCCAGATCTCCCAAGTGCTTCAACAACGGCACATGCGTGGACCAAGTC
GGCGGATACTCTTGCACATGCCCTCCAGGCTTTGTGGGCGAGAGATGTGAAGGCGACGTGAACGAGTGTC
TGAGCAACCCTTGTGACGCCAGAGGCACACAGAACTGCGTGCAGAGAGTGAACGACTTTCACTGCGAGTG
CAGAGCCGGCCACACTGGGAGAAGATGCGAGAGCGTGATCAACGGCTGCAAGGGCAAGCCCTGCAAAAAC
GGTGGAACATGCGCCGTGGCCTCTAATACCGCCAGGGGCTTTATCTGCAAGTGCCCTGCTGGATTTGAGG
GCGCCACATGCGAGAATGATGCCAGAACATGCGGCAGCCTGAGATGCCTTAACGGCGGCACCTGTATCAG
CGGCCCTAGAAGCCCTACATGTCTGTGTCTGGGCCCTTTCACAGGCCCTGAGTGCCAGTTTCCTGCCAGC
TCTCCTTGTCTCGGCGGCAACCCATGTTACAACCAGGGCACCTGTGAACCCACCAGCGAGAGCCCCTTTT
ACAGATGCCTGTGTCCAGCCAAGTTCAACGGCCTGCTGTGCCACATCCTGGATTATAGCTTTGGCGGCGG
AGCCGGCAGAGATATCCCTCCACCTCTGATTGAGGAAGCCTGCGAGCTGCCCGAGTGTCAAGAGGATGCT
GGCAACAAAGTGTGCAGCCTGCAGTGCAACAATCACGCCTGTGGATGGGATGGCGGCGACTGCAGCCTGA
ACTTCAACGACCCTTGGAAGAACTGCACCCAGTCTCTGCAGTGCTGGAAGTACTTTAGCGACGGCCACTG
CGACTCCCAGTGCAATTCTGCCGGATGCCTGTTCGACGGCTTCGATTGTCAGCGAGCCGAGGGCCAGTGT
AACCCTCTGTACGACCAGTACTGCAAGGACCACTTCTCCGATGGCCACTGTGACCAGGGATGTAATAGCG
CCGAGTGCGAGTGGGATGGACTGGATTGTGCCGAGCACGTGCCAGAAAGACTGGCTGCTGGAACACTGGT
GGTGGTCGTGCTGATGCCTCCTGAGCAGCTGAGAAACAGCAGCTTCCACTTCCTGCGCGAGCTGAGCAGA
GTGCTGCACACCAATGTGGTGTTCAAGAGAGATGCCCACGGCCAGCAGATGATCTTCCCATATTACGGCA
GAGAAGAGGAACTGCGGAAGCACCCTATCAAGAGAGCTGCTGAAGGCTGGGCTGCCCCTGATGCTCTGCT
TGGACAAGTGAAAGCTTCTCTGCTGCCTGGCGGAAGCGAAGGCGGAAGGCGTAGAAGAGAACTGGACCCT
ATGGATGTGCGGGGCAGCATCGTGTACCTGGAAATCGACAACAGACAGTGCGTGCAGGCCTCCAGCCAGT
GTTTTCAGTCTGCAACCGATGTGGCCGCCTTTCTGGGAGCACTGGCTTCTCTGGGAAGCCTGAACATCCC
CTACAAGATCGAGGCCGTGCAGTCCGAGACAGTGGAACCTCCTCCTCCTGCTCAACTGCAT
